Addgene plasmid #242213: pPB-CAG-ARID1A-deltaIDR1IDR2-FLAG
Purpose: Expression of human ARID1A ∆IDR1 and ∆IDR2 (deletion of a.a. 2-970 and a.a. 1170-1610) using piggyBac transposition
Depositing lab: Courtney Hodges. Depositing organization: Baylor College of Medicine. Publication: beta-catenin functions as a molecular adapter for disordered cBAF interactions. Chan YS, Gao Q, Robinson SA, Wang W, Filandrova R, Weinhold LM, Cabrera ML, Zhang M, Ambati CSR, Lerario AM, Putluri N, Kiseljak-Vassiliades K, Wierman ME, Habra MA, Hammer GD, Veverka V, Cermakova K, Hodges HC. Mol Cell. 2025 Jul 15:S1097-2765(25)00576-3. doi: 10.1016/j.molcel.2025.06.026. PubMed 40695292.
Backbone
  Vector backbone: pPB
  Vector type: Mammalian Expression ; piggyBac
  Selectable markers: Blasticidin
Growth in bacteria
  Bacterial resistance: Ampicillin, 100 μg/mL
  Growth temperature: 37°C
  Growth strain: NEB Stable
  Copy number: Unknown
Gene/Insert
  Gene/Insert name: ARID1A (alt name: BAF250a)
  Species: H. sapiens (human)
  Mutation: Deleted IDR1 and IDR2 from ARID1A (deletion of a.a. 2-970 and a.a. 1170-1610)
  Entrez Gene: ARID1A (a.k.a. B120, BAF250, BAF250a, BM029, C1orf4, CSS2, ELD, MRD14, OSA1, P270, SMARCF1, hELD, hOSA1)
  Promoter: CAG
  Tag / fusion protein: FLAG (C terminal on insert)
  Cloning method: Gene Synthesis
Terms and licenses: Academic/Nonprofit Terms; Industry Terms: Not Available to Industry
How to cite: pPB-CAG-ARID1A-deltaIDR1IDR2-FLAG was a gift from Courtney Hodges (Addgene plasmid # 242213 ; http://n2t.net/addgene:242213 ; RRID:Addgene_242213)
