[The description below was written by a language model from this plasmid's Addgene catalogue record and pLannotate feature annotations shown in this document.]
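Description:
pPB-CAG-ARID1A-deltaIDR1IDR2-FLAG is a 9.5 kb piggyBac transposon plasmid for stable expression in mammalian cells of a truncated human ARID1A (BAF250a), the large DNA-binding subunit of canonical BAF (SWI/SNF) chromatin remodeling complexes. The synthesized insert lacks both intrinsically disordered regions, IDR1 (residues 2-970) and IDR2 (residues 1170-1610). This leaves a coding sequence of about 2.6 kb, which carries a C-terminal FLAG tag annotated in the sequence as 3xFLAG.

Transcription is driven by the CAG promoter, made up of the CMV immediate-early enhancer, the chicken β-actin promoter and a chimeric β-actin/β-globin intron. Downstream of the tagged ARID1A sequence, an EMCV IRES allows translation of the bsr blasticidin S deaminase gene from the same transcript, which ends at a bGH polyadenylation signal. Because the two coding sequences share one bicistronic mRNA, blasticidin selection enriches for cells that also express the ARID1A mutant.

The record describes delivery by piggyBac transposition, in which a separately supplied transposase would move the cassette into the genome. The automated feature table does not annotate the piggyBac terminal repeats, so their positions cannot be read from it. The short hPGK, SV40, lacI and lacZα fragments, along with the lac promoter/operator and T7/T3 promoter elements, appear to be backbone remnants.

In E. coli the plasmid replicates from a high-copy ColE1/pUC-type origin and is selected with ampicillin; an f1 origin is also present. The associated study concerns disordered-region interactions between cBAF and β-catenin, so the construct fits use as a deletion mutant for testing what the ARID1A IDRs contribute.
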