Features (pLannotate 1.2.2; 25 found; start..end, strand, type, name):
      5..160     -  CDS            lacZα (fragment): LacZα fragment of β-galactosidase; lacZ fragment
    168..186     +  promoter       T7 promoter: promoter for bacteriophage T7 RNA polymerase
    571..950     +  enhancer       CMV enhancer: human cytomegalovirus immediate early enhancer
    952..1227    +  promoter       chicken β-actin promoter: No description available
   1228..2201    +  intron         chimeric intron: chimera between introns from chicken β-actin and rabbit β-globin
   2202..2261    +  promoter       hPGK promoter (fragment): human phosphoglycerate kinase 1 promoter
   2287..4911    +  CDS            ARID1A (fragment): ARI1A_HUMAN - Also known as BAF250, BAF250A, C1orf4, OSA1, SMARCF1. Experimental evidence at protein level: Swiss-Prot protein existence level 1. Involved in transcriptional activation and repression of select genes by chromatin remodeling (alteration of DNA-nucleosome topology). Component of SWI/SNF chromatin remodeling complexes that carry out key enzymatic activities, changing chromatin structure by altering DNA-histone contacts within a nucleosome in an ATP-dependent manner. Binds DNA non-specifically. Belongs to the neural progenitors- specific chromatin remodeling complex (npBAF complex)
   4918..4983    +  CDS            3xFLAG: three tandem FLAG® epitope tags, followed by an enterokinase cleavage site
   5066..5627    +  misc_feature   IRES: internal ribosome entry site (IRES) of the encephalomyocarditis virus (EMCV)
   5636..6055    +  CDS            bsr: BSR_BACCE - Experimental evidence at protein level: Swiss-Prot protein existence level 1. Catalyzes the deamination of the cytosine moiety of the antibiotics blasticidin S, cytomycin and acetylblasticidin S. From Bacillus cereus.
   6104..6328    +  polyA_signal   bGH poly(A) signal: bovine growth hormone polyadenylation signal
   6332..6348    +  promoter       SV40 promoter (fragment): SV40 enhancer and early promoter
   6399..6415    -  protein_bind   lac operator: The lac repressor binds to the lac operator to inhibit transcription in E. coli. This inhibition can be relieved by adding lactose or isopropyl-β-D-thiogalactopyranoside (IPTG). lac repressor encoded by lacI
   6423..6453    -  promoter       lac promoter: promoter for the E. coli lac operon
   6468..6489    -  protein_bind   CAP binding site: CAP binding activates transcription in the presence of cAMP. E. coli catabolite activator protein
   6502..6541    -  CDS            lacI (fragment): lac repressor; lacI; The lac repressor binds to the lac operator to inhibit transcription in E. coli. This inhibition can be relieved by adding lactose or isopropyl-β-D-thiogalactopyranoside (IPTG).
   6826..6844    -  promoter       T3 promoter: promoter for bacteriophage T3 RNA polymerase
   6889..6905    -  protein_bind   lac operator: The lac repressor binds to the lac operator to inhibit transcription in E. coli. This inhibition can be relieved by adding lactose or isopropyl-β-D-thiogalactopyranoside (IPTG). lac repressor encoded by lacI
   6913..6943    -  promoter       lac promoter: promoter for the E. coli lac operon
   6958..6979    -  protein_bind   CAP binding site: CAP binding activates transcription in the presence of cAMP. E. coli catabolite activator protein
   6992..7084    -  CDS            lacI (fragment): lac repressor; lacI; The lac repressor binds to the lac operator to inhibit transcription in E. coli. This inhibition can be relieved by adding lactose or isopropyl-β-D-thiogalactopyranoside (IPTG).
   7267..7855    -  rep_origin     ori: high-copy-number ColE1/pMB1/pBR322/pUC origin of replication
   8026..8886    -  CDS            AmpR: β-lactamase; bla; confers resistance to ampicillin, carbenicillin, and related antibiotics
   8887..8991    -  promoter       AmpR promoter: bla
   9044..9472    -  rep_origin     f1 ori (sequence partly withheld): f1 bacteriophage origin of replication; arrow indicates direction of (+) strand synthesis
>Addgene plasmid #242213 | pPB-CAG-ARID1A-deltaIDR1IDR2-FLAG | addgene full sequence | sequence record 485615 | Addgene NGS Result
CCCATTCGCCATTCAGGCTGCGCAACTGTTGGGAAGGGCGATCGGTGCGGGCCTCTTCGCTATTACGCCA
GCTGGCGAAAGGGGGATGTGCTGCAAGGCGATTAAGTTGGGTAACGCCAGGGTTTTCCCAGTCACGACGT
TGTAAAACGACGGCCAGTGAGCGCGCGTAATACGACTCACTATAGGGCGAATTGGGGCGCGCCATTCTAG
ATTAACCCTAGAAAGATAGTCTGCGTAAAATTGACGCATGCATTCTTGAAATATTGCTCTCTCTTTCTAA
ATAGCGCGAATCCGTCGCTGTGCATTTAGGACATCTCAGTCGCCGCTTGGAGCTCCCGTGAGGCGTGCTT
GTCAATGCGGTAAGTGTCACTGATTTTGAACTATAACGACCGCGTGAGTCAAAATGACGCATGATTATCT
TTTACGTGACTTTTAAGATTTAACTCATACGATAATTATATTGTTATTTCATGTTCTACTTACGTGATAA
CTTATTATATATATATTTTCTTGTTATAGATATCAACTAGAATGCTAGACTCGAGAAGCTTGATCGGCCA
CGCGGATCTCGACATTGATTATTGACTAGTTATTAATAGTAATCAATTACGGGGTCATTAGTTCATAGCC
CATATATGGAGTTCCGCGTTACATAACTTACGGTAAATGGCCCGCCTGGCTGACCGCCCAACGACCCCCG
CCCATTGACGTCAATAATGACGTATGTTCCCATAGTAACGCCAATAGGGACTTTCCATTGACGTCAATGG
GTGGAGTATTTACGGTAAACTGCCCACTTGGCAGTACATCAAGTGTATCATATGCCAAGTACGCCCCCTA
TTGACGTCAATGACGGTAAATGGCCCGCCTGGCATTATGCCCAGTACATGACCTTATGGGACTTTCCTAC
TTGGCAGTACATCTACGTATTAGTCATCGCTATTACCATGGTCGAGGTGAGCCCCACGTTCTGCTTCACT
CTCCCCATCTCCCCCCCCTCCCCACCCCCAATTTTGTATTTATTTATTTTTTAATTATTTTGTGCAGCGA
TGGGGGCGGGGGGGGGGGGGGCGCGCGCCAGGCGGGGCGGGGCGGGGCGAGGGGCGGGGCGGGGCGAGGC
GGAGAGGTGCGGCGGCAGCCAATCAGAGCGGCGCGCTCCGAAAGTTTCCTTTTATGGCGAGGCGGCGGCG
GCGGCGGCCCTATAAAAAGCGAAGCGCGCGGCGGGCGGGAGTCGCTGCGCGCTGCCTTCGCCCCGTGCCC
CGCTCCGCCGCCGCCTCGCGCCGCCCGCCCCGGCTCTGACTGACCGCGTTACTCCCACAGGTGAGCGGGC
GGGACGGCCCTTCTCCTCCGGGCTGTAATTAGCGCTTGGTTTAATGACGGCTTGTTTCTTTTCTGTGGCT
GCGTGAAAGCCTTGAGGGGCTCCGGGAGGGCCCTTTGTGCGGGGGGAGCGGCTCGGGGGGTGCGTGCGTG
TGTGTGTGCGTGGGGAGCGCCGCGTGCGGCTCCGCGCTGCCCGGCGGCTGTGAGCGCTGCGGGCGCGGCG
CGGGGCTTTGTGCGCTCCGCAGTGTGCGCGAGGGGAGCGCGGCCGGGGGCGGTGCCCCGCGGTGCGGGGG
GGGCTGCGAGGGGAACAAAGGCTGCGTGCGGGGTGTGTGCGTGGGGGGGTGAGCAGGGGGTGTGGGCGCG
TCGGTCGGGCTGCAACCCCCCCTGCACCCCCCTCCCCGAGTTGCTGAGCACGGCCCGGCTTCGGGTGCGG
GGCTCCGTACGGGGCGTGGCGCGGGGCTCGCCGTGCCGGGCGGGGGGTGGCGGCAGGTGGGGGTGCCGGG
CGGGGCGGGGCCGCCTCGGGCCGGGGAGGGCTCGGGGGAGGGGCGCGGCGGCCCCCGGAGCGCCGGCGGC
TGTCGAGGCGCGGCGAGCCGCAGCCATTGCCTTTTATGGTAATCGTGCGAGAGGGCGCAGGGACTTCCTT
TGTCCCAAATCTGTGCGGAGCCGAAATCTGGGAGGCGCCGCCGCACCCCCTCTAGCGGGCGCGGGGCGAA
GCGGTGCGGCGCCGGCAGGAAGGAAATGGGCGGGGAGGGCCTTCGTGCGTCGCCGCGCCGCCGTCCCCTT
CTCCCTCTCCAGCCTCGGGGCTGTCCGCGGGGGGACGGCTGCCTTCGGGGGGGACGGGGCAGGGCGGGGT
TCGGCTTCTGGCGTGTGACCGGCGGCTCTAGCCGGAGCGCACGTCGGCAGTCGGCTCCCTCGTTGACCGA
ATCACCGACCTCTCTCCCCAGGGGGATCCACCGGGCTAGCGCCACCATGGGGGATGTAAAGTTAACTCCA
GCCACCAAAATGAACAACAAGGCAGATGGGACACCCAAGACAGAATCCAAATCCAAGAAATCCAGTTCTT
CTACTACAACCAATGAGAAGATCACCAAGTTGTATGAGCTGGGTGGTGAGCCTGAGAGGAAGATGTGGGT
GGACCGTTATCTGGCCTTCACTGAGGAGAAGGCCATGGGCATGACAAATCTGCCTGCTGTGGGTAGGAAA
CCTCTGGACCTCTATCGCCTCTATGTGTCTGTGAAGGAGATTGGTGGATTGACTCAGGTCAACAAGAACA
AAAAATGGCGGGAACTTGCAACCAACCTCAATGTGGGCACATCAAGCAGTGCTGCCAGCTCCTTGAAAAA
GCAGTATATCCAGTGTCTCTATGCCTTTGAATGCAAGATTGAACGGGGAGAAGACCCTCCCCCAGACATC
TTTGCAGCTGCTGATTCCAAGAAGTCCCAGCCCAAGATCCAGCCTCCCTCTCCTGCGGGATCAGGATCTA
TGCAGGGGCCCCAGACTCCCCAGTCAACCAGCAGTTCCATGGCAGAAGGAGGAGACTTAAAGCCACCAAC
TCCAGCATCCACACCAATGAAAATGCAGAAGGCAGGTCCCCCAGTACCTGCCTCGCACATAGCACCTGCC
CCTGTGCAGCCCCCCATGATTCGGCGGGATATCACCTTCCCACCTGGCTCTGTTGAAGCCACACAGCCTG
TGTTGAAGCAGAGGAGGCGGCTCACAATGAAAGACATTGGAACCCCGGAGGCATGGCGGGTAATGATGTC
CCTCAAGTCTGGTCTCCTGGCAGAGAGCACATGGGCATTAGATACCATCAACATCCTGCTGTATGATGAC
AACAGCATCATGACCTTCAACCTCAGTCAGCTCCCAGGGTTGCTAGAGCTCCTTGTAGAATATTTCCGAC
GATGCCTGATTGAGATCTTTGGCATTTTAAAGGAGTATGAGGTGGGTGACCCAGGACAGAGAACGCTACT
GGATCCTGGGAGGTTCAGCAAGGTGTCTAGTCCAGCTCCCATGGAGGGTGGGGAAGAAGAAGAAGAACTT
CTAGGTCCTAAACTAGAAGAGGAAGAAGAAGAGGAAGTAGTTGAAAATGATGAGGAGATAGCCTTTTCAG
GCAAGGACAAGCCAGCTTCAGAGAATAGTGAGGAGAAGCTGATCAGTAAGTTTGACAAGCTTCCAGTAAA
GATCGTACAGAAGAATGATCCATTTGTGGTGGACTGCTCAGATAAGCTTGGGCGTGTGCAGGAGTTTGAC
AGTGGCCTGCTGCACTGGCGGATTGGTGGGGGGGACACCACTGAGCATATCCAGACCCACTTCGAGAGCA
AGACAGAGCTGCTGCCTTCCCGGCCTCACGCACCCTGCCCACCAGCCCCTCGGAAGCATGTGACAACAGC
AGAGGGTACACCAGGGACAACAGACCAGGAGGGGCCCCCACCTGATGGACCTCCAGAAAAACGGATCACA
GCCACTATGGATGACATGTTGTCTACTCGGTCTAGCACCTTGACCGAGGATGGAGCTAAGAGTTCAGAGG
CCATCAAGGAGAGCAGCAAGTTTCCATTTGGCATTAGCCCAGCACAGAGCCACCGGAACATCAAGATCCT
AGAGGACGAACCCCACAGTAAGGATGAGACCCCACTGTGTACCCTTCTGGACTGGCAGGATTCTCTTGCC
AAGCGCTGCGTCTGTGTGTCCAATACCATTCGAAGCCTGTCATTTGTGCCAGGCAATGACTTTGAGATGT
CCAAACACCCAGGGCTGCTGCTCATCCTGGGCAAGCTGATCCTGCTGCACCACAAGCACCCAGAACGGAA
GCAGGCACCACTAACTTATGAAAAGGAGGAGGAACAGGACCAAGGGGTGAGCTGCAACAAAGTGGAGTGG
TGGTGGGACTGCTTGGAGATGCTCCGGGAAAACACCTTGGTTACACTCGCCAACATCTCGGGGCAGTTGG
ACCTATCTCCATACCCCGAGAGCATTTGCCTGCCTGTCCTGGACGGACTCCTACACTGGGCAGTTTGCCC
TTCAGCTGAAGCCCAGGACCCCTTTTCCACCCTGGGCCCCAATGCCGTCCTTTCCCCGCAGAGACTGGTC
TTGGAAACCCTCAGCAAACTCAGCATCCAGGACAACAATGTGGACCTGATTCTGGCCACACCCCCCTTCA
GCCGCCTGGAGAAGTTGTATAGCACTATGGTGCGCTTCCTCAGTGACCGAAAGAACCCGGTGTGCCGGGA
GATGGCTGTGGTACTGCTGGCCAACCTGGCTCAGGGGGACAGCCTGGCAGCTCGTGCCATTGCAGTGCAG
AAGGGCAGTATCGGCAACCTCCTGGGCTTCCTAGAGGACAGCCTTGCCGCCACACAGTTCCAGCAGAGCC
AGGCCAGCCTCCTCCACATGCAGAACCCACCCTTTGAGCCAACTAGTGTGGACATGATGCGGCGGGCTGC
CCGCGCGCTGCTTGCCTTGGCCAAGGTGGACGAGAACCACTCAGAGTTTACTCTGTACGAATCACGGCTG
TTGGACATCTCGGTATCACCGCTGATGAATAGCCTCGTGTCACAAGTCATTTGTGATGTACTGTTTTTGA
TTGGCCAGTCCACCGGTGACTACAAAGACCATGACGGTGATTATAAAGATCATGATATCGATTACAAGGA
TGACGATGACAAGTGAACGCGTTAGTGCGGATCCTAGTGCGAATTCTAGTGCGTCGACTCTAGCAACGGT
TTCCCTCTAGCGGGATCAATTCCGCCCCCCCCCCCTAACGTTACTGGCCGAAGCCGCTTGGAATAAGGCC
GGTGTGCGTTTGTCTATATGTTATTTTCCACCATATTGCCGTCTTTTGGCAATGTGAGGGCCCGGAAACC
TGGCCCTGTCTTCTTGACGAGCATTCCTAGGGGTCTTTCCCCTCTCGCCAAAGGAATGCAAGGTCTGTTG
AATGTCGTGAAGGAAGCAGTTCCTCTGGAAGCTTCTTGAAGACAAACAACGTCTGTAGCGACCCTTTGCA
GGCAGCGGAACCCCCCACCTGGCGACAGGTGCCTCTGCGGCCAAAAGCCACGTGTATAAGATACACCTGC
AAAGGCGGCACAACCCCAGTGCCACGTTGTGAGTTGGATAGTTGTGGAAAGAGTCAAATGGCTCTCCTCA
AGCGTATTCAACAAGGGGCTGAAGGATGCCCAGAAGGTACCCCATTGTATGGGATCTGATCTGGGGCCTC
GGTGCACATGCTTTACATGTGTTTAGTCGAGGTTAAAAAAACGTCTAGGCCCCCCGAACCACGGGGACGT
GGTTTTCCTTTGAAAAACACGATAATACCATGGTCATGAAAACATTTAACATTTCTCAACAAGATCTAGA
ATTAGTAGAAGTAGCGACAGAGAAGATTACAATGCTTTATGAGGATAATAAACATCATGTGGGAGCGGCA
ATTCGTACGAAAACAGGAGAAATCATTTCGGCAGTACATATTGAAGCGTATATAGGACGAGTAACTGTTT
GTGCAGAAGCCATTGCGATTGGTAGTGCAGTTTCGAATGGACAAAAGGATTTTGACACGATTGTAGCTGT
TAGACACCCTTATTCTGACGAAGTAGATAGAAGTATTCGAGTGGTAAGTCCTTGTGGTATGTGTAGGGAG
TTGATTTCAGACTATGCACCAGATTGTTTTGTGTTAATAGAAATGAATGGCAAGTTAGTCAAAACTACGA
TTGAAGAACTCATTCCACTCAAATATACCCGAAATTAAAAGTCGAGATGCATCGATGATCTAGAGCTCGC
TGATCAGCCTCGACTGTGCCTTCTAGTTGCCAGCCATCTGTTGTTTGCCCCTCCCCCGTGCCTTCCTTGA
CCCTGGAAGGTGCCACTCCCACTGTCCTTTCCTAATAAAATGAGGAAATTGCATCGCATTGTCTGAGTAG
GTGTCATTCTATTCTGGGGGGTGGGGTGGGGCAGGACAGCAAGGGGGAGGATTGGGAAGACAATAGCAGG
CATGCTGGGGATGCGGTGGGCTCTATGGCTTCTGAGGCGGAAAGAACCTGCAGCCCAAGCTTGGCGTAAT
CATGGTCATAGCTGTTTCCTGTGTGAAATTGTTATCCGCTCACAATTCCACACAACATACGAGCCGGAAG
CATAAAGTGTAAAGCCTGGGGTGCCTAATGAGTGAGCTAACTCACATTAATTGCGTTGCGCTCACTGCCC
GCTTTCCAGTCGGGAAACCTGTCGTGCCAGCGGATCTTAAAAGTTTTGTTACTTTATAGAAGAAATTTTG
AGTTTTTGTTTTTTTTTAATAAATAAATAAACATAAATAAATTGTTTGTTGAATTTATTATTAGTATGTA
AGTGTAAATATAATAAAACTTAATATCTATTCAAATTAATAAATAAACCTCGATATACAGACCGATAAAA
CACATGCGTCAATTTTACGCATGATTATCTTTAACGTACGTCACAATATGATTATCTTTCTAGGGTTAAT
CTAGTATCGTAGATTAATTAATCCAGCTTTTGTTCCCTTTAGTGAGGGTTAATTGCGCGCTTGGCGTAAT
CATGGTCATAGCTGTTTCCTGTGTGAAATTGTTATCCGCTCACAATTCCACACAACATACGAGCCGGAAG
CATAAAGTGTAAAGCCTGGGGTGCCTAATGAGTGAGCTAACTCACATTAATTGCGTTGCGCTCACTGCCC
GCTTTCCAGTCGGGAAACCTGTCGTGCCAGCTGCATTAATGAATCGGCCAACGCGCGGGGAGAGGCGGTT
TGCGTATTGGGCGCTCTTCCGCTTCCTCGCTCACTGACTCGCTGCGCTCGGTCGTTCGGCTGCGGCGAGC
GGTATCAGCTCACTCAAAGGCGGTAATACGGTTATCCACAGAATCAGGGGATAACGCAGGAAAGAACATG
TGAGCAAAAGGCCAGCAAAAGGCCAGGAACCGTAAAAAGGCCGCGTTGCTGGCGTTTTTCCATAGGCTCC
GCCCCCCTGACGAGCATCACAAAAATCGACGCTCAAGTCAGAGGTGGCGAAACCCGACAGGACTATAAAG
ATACCAGGCGTTTCCCCCTGGAAGCTCCCTCGTGCGCTCTCCTGTTCCGACCCTGCCGCTTACCGGATAC
CTGTCCGCCTTTCTCCCTTCGGGAAGCGTGGCGCTTTCTCATAGCTCACGCTGTAGGTATCTCAGTTCGG
TGTAGGTCGTTCGCTCCAAGCTGGGCTGTGTGCACGAACCCCCCGTTCAGCCCGACCGCTGCGCCTTATC
CGGTAACTATCGTCTTGAGTCCAACCCGGTAAGACACGACTTATCGCCACTGGCAGCAGCCACTGGTAAC
AGGATTAGCAGAGCGAGGTATGTAGGCGGTGCTACAGAGTTCTTGAAGTGGTGGCCTAACTACGGCTACA
CTAGAAGAACAGTATTTGGTATCTGCGCTCTGCTGAAGCCAGTTACCTTCGGAAAAAGAGTTGGTAGCTC
TTGATCCGGCAAACAAACCACCGCTGGTAGCGGTGGTTTTTTTGTTTGCAAGCAGCAGATTACGCGCAGA
AAAAAAGGATCTCAAGAAGATCCTTTGATCTTTTCTACGGGGTCTGACGCTCAGTGGAACGAAAACTCAC
GTTAAGGGATTTTGGTCATGAGATTATCAAAAAGGATCTTCACCTAGATCCTTTTAAATTAAAAATGAAG
TTTTAAATCAATCTAAAGTATATATGAGTAAACTTGGTCTGACAGTTACCAATGCTTAATCAGTGAGGCA
CCTATCTCAGCGATCTGTCTATTTCGTTCATCCATAGTTGCCTGACTCCCCGTCGTGTAGATAACTACGA
TACGGGAGGGCTTACCATCTGGCCCCAGTGCTGCAATGATACCGCGAGACCCACGCTCACCGGCTCCAGA
TTTATCAGCAATAAACCAGCCAGCCGGAAGGGCCGAGCGCAGAAGTGGTCCTGCAACTTTATCCGCCTCC
ATCCAGTCTATTAATTGTTGCCGGGAAGCTAGAGTAAGTAGTTCGCCAGTTAATAGTTTGCGCAACGTTG
TTGCCATTGCTACAGGCATCGTGGTGTCACGCTCGTCGTTTGGTATGGCTTCATTCAGCTCCGGTTCCCA
ACGATCAAGGCGAGTTACATGATCCCCCATGTTGTGCAAAAAAGCGGTTAGCTCCTTCGGTCCTCCGATC
GTTGTCAGAAGTAAGTTGGCCGCAGTGTTATCACTCATGGTTATGGCAGCACTGCATAATTCTCTTACTG
TCATGCCATCCGTAAGATGCTTTTCTGTGACTGGTGAGTACTCAACCAAGTCATTCTGAGAATAGTGTAT
GCGGCGACCGAGTTGCTCTTGCCCGGCGTCAATACGGGATAATACCGCGCCACATAGCAGAACTTTAAAA
GTGCTCATCATTGGAAAACGTTCTTCGGGGCGAAAACTCTCAAGGATCTTACCGCTGTTGAGATCCAGTT
CGATGTAACCCACTCGTGCACCCAACTGATCTTCAGCATCTTTTACTTTCACCAGCGTTTCTGGGTGAGC
AAAAACAGGAAGGCAAAATGCCGCAAAAAAGGGAATAAGGGCGACACGGAAATGTTGAATACTCATACTC
TTCCTTTTTCAATATTATTGAAGCATTTATCAGGGTTATTGTCTCATGAGCGGATACATATTTGAATGTA
TTTAGAAAAATAAACAAATAGGGGTTCCGCGCACATTTCCCCGAAAAGTGCCACCTAAATTGTAAGCGTT
AATATTTTGTTAAAATTCGCGTTAAATTTTTGTTAAATCAGCTCATTTTTTAACCAATAGGCCGAAATCG
GCAAAATCCCTTATAAATCAAAAGAATAGACCGAGATAGGGT
[37 nt withheld, positions 9143-9179]
AAAGAACGTGGACTCCAACGTCAAAGG
[49 nt withheld, positions 9207-9255]
T
[91 nt withheld, positions 9257-9347]
G
[124 nt withheld, positions 9349-9472]
